>Addgene plasmid #152431 | pGBW-m4134207 | addgene full sequence | sequence record 307282 | Addgene NGS Result
GCATCGAATCTCGTCAGCTATCGTCAGCTTACCTTTTTGGCAGCGATCGCGGCTCCCGACATCTTGGACC
ATTAGCTCCACAGGTATCTTCTTCCCTCTAGTGGTCATAACAGCAGCTTCAGCTACCTCTCAATTCAAAA
AACCCCTCAAGACCCGTTTAGAGGCCCCAAGGGGTTATGCTATCAATCGTTGCGTTACACACACAAAAAA
CCAACACACATCCATCTTCGATGGATAGCGATTTTATTATCTAACTGCTGATCGAGTGTAGCCAGATCTA
GTAATCAATTACGGGGTCATTAGTTCATAGCCCATATATGGAGTTCCGCGTTACATAACTTACGGTAAAT
GGCCCGCCTGGCTGACCGCCCAACGACCCCCGCCCATTGACGTCAATAATGACGTATGTTCCCATAGTAA
CGCCAATAGGGACTTTCCATTGACGTCAATGGGTGGAGTATTTACGGTAAACTGCCCACTTGGCAGTACA
TCAAGTGTATCATATGCCAAGTACGCCCCCTATTGACGTCAATGACGGTAAATGGCCCGCCTGGCATTAT
GCCCAGTACATGACCTTATGGGACTTTCCTACTTGGCAGTACATCTACGTATTAGTCATCGCTATTACCA
TGCTGATGCGGTTTTGGCAGTACATCAATGGGCGTGGATAGCGGTTTGACTCACGGGGATTTCCAAGTCT
CCACCCCATTGACGTCAATGGGAGTTTGTTTTGGCACCAAAATCAACGGGACTTTCCAAAATGTCGTAAC
AACTCCGCCCCATTGACGCAAATGGGCGGTAGGCGTGTACGGTGGGAGGTCTATATAAGCAGAGCTGGTT
TAGTGAACCGTCAGATCAGATCTTTGTCGATCCTACCATCCACTCGACACACCCGCCAGCGGCCGCCACC
ATGTTCGTCTTTCTTGTGTTACTCCCCCTGGTTTCGTCCCAGTGCGTGAACTTGACTACGCGAACCCAAC
TGCCGCCAGCATATACAAATAGTTTCACCCGTGGAGTATACTACCCTGATAAAGTGTTTAGATCAAGCGT
ACTACACTCTACTCAGGACCTGTTTCTCCCCTTCTTCTCCAATGTCACATGGTTTCATGCGATCCACGTT
AGCGGCACCAACGGGACAAAGCGCTTTGACAACCCTGTGCTGCCATTCAATGATGGTGTGTATTTTGCTT
CTACCGAGAAGAGCAACATAATTCGGGGCTGGATCTTCGGAACTACCCTCGACAGTAAAACTCAGTCATT
GCTGATTGTGAATAACGCCACAAATGTCGTTATCAAGGTCTGTGAATTTCAATTCTGCAACGATCCATTC
CTTGGGGTGTATTACCATAAAAATAATAAGTCCTGGATGGAGAGCGAATTTAGGGTATACTCGTCTGCCA
ACAATTGTACTTTCGAGTATGTGTCTCAGCCCTTCTTAATGGATCTGGAAGGTAAACAGGGCAACTTTAA
GAACCTCCGCGAGTTTGTATTCAAAAATATAGACGGATACTTTAAGATTTATTCCAAGCACACACCAATC
AATTTGGTGCGGGATCTCCCGCAAGGGTTCAGCGCTCTGGAACCTCTAGTGGACCTCCCCATCGGCATTA
ACATCACAAGATTCCAGACGCTGTTAGCCCTGCATAGATCATACCTTACTCCCGGTGACAGTAGTTCTGG
GTGGACCGCAGGCGCGGCTGCATATTACGTGGGATATTTGCAGCCTCGGACGTTTCTGCTGAAATACAAC
GAGAACGGCACCATTACAGATGCCGTGGATTGCGCCCTTGACCCCCTAAGCGAAACTAAGTGTACGCTTA
AAAGCTTCACCGTCGAGAAGGGAATTTACCAGACTTCCAACTTTAGGGTCCAGCCGACAGAATCAATAGT
TAGGTTCCCAAATATCACCAATTTGTGCCCTTTTGGGGAAGTCTTCAATGCTACACGATTTGCTTCGGTT
TATGCCTGGAACAGGAAGCGTATCTCAAATTGCGTCGCGGACTACAGCGTGCTCTATAATAGTGCAAGTT
TCTCGACCTTTAAATGTTATGGCGTGTCCCCGACCAAACTAAATGACCTCTGTTTTACAAACGTTTACGC
CGATTCTTTTGTGATTCGCGGTGATGAGGTACGCCAAATCGCACCGGGCCAGACTGGCAAGATTGCCGAT
TACAACTACAAGTTGCCTGACGACTTCACCGGATGTGTTATAGCCTGGAATAGCAATAATCTGGATTCTA
AGGTCGGAGGTAACTATAACTACCTGTATAGACTGTTCCGTAAGTCAAACCTGAAACCCTTTGAGCGGGA
CATCTCCACAGAGATTTACCAAGCAGGGTCTACCCCCTGCAATGGGGTTGAAGGATTCAATTGCTACTTT
CCATTACAGAGCTACGGGTTCCAGCCTACGAACGGGGTTGGTTACCAGCCTTATAGGGTAGTGGTGCTGT
CGTTCGAACTGTTGCACGCTCCAGCTACAGTGTGCGGGCCTAAAAAATCAACTAACCTGGTTAAAAATAA
GTGTGTTAATTTTAACTTCAATGGCTTAACCGGAACTGGAGTGCTCACGGAGTCAAACAAGAAATTTCTA
CCGTTTCAGCAATTCGGGAGGGATATCGCAGACACTACGGACGCGGTCAGAGATCCACAGACCCTTGAGA
TCCTTGACATAACACCCTGCTCTTTCGGAGGTGTCTCCGTAATTACACCAGGCACTAATACCTCTAATCA
GGTGGCCGTGCTTTATCAGGATGTTAACTGTACAGAGGTCCCGGTGGCTATCCATGCCGACCAATTGACA
CCTACGTGGCGCGTCTATTCTACCGGCTCCAACGTCTTCCAGACCCGGGCTGGATGCTTGATAGGCGCAG
AACACGTAAACAACTCTTACGAATGTGATATTCCCATTGGAGCCGGGATCTGCGCAAGCTACCAGACCCA
AACAAACAGTCCCAGACGGGCTCGTAGCGTGGCCTCTCAGAGCATAATAGCCTATACCATGTCCCTTGGC
GCGGAGAATAGTGTGGCATACTCAAATAATAGCATCGCTATCCCCACTAACTTTACTATTTCCGTGACGA
CTGAGATTCTGCCAGTGTCTATGACTAAGACATCCGTGGATTGCACAATGTATATTTGTGGGGATTCCAC
AGAGTGTAGCAACTTGTTGCTGCAATATGGATCATTCTGTACGCAGCTGAATCGCGCCCTCACCGGCATC
GCTGTGGAACAGGACAAGAACACTCAAGAGGTCTTTGCTCAGGTGAAGCAAATCTACAAGACCCCACCTA
TAAAAGACTTCGGGGGTTTTAACTTCTCGCAGATTCTCCCCGACCCCAGCAAGCCTTCAAAAAGGAGCTT
TATTGAGGACCTGTTGTTCAACAAGGTTACTTTAGCCGATGCCGGTTTTATCAAACAGTACGGCGACTGT
CTTGGCGATATAGCAGCCCGGGATCTGATTTGCGCACAAAAATTCAATGGCCTTACCGTACTGCCACCCC
TTCTCACCGACGAAATGATCGCGCAGTACACCTCCGCACTGCTGGCTGGGACCATCACTTCGGGATGGAC
CTTTGGGGCTGGTGCTGCTTTGCAAATTCCCTTCGCCATGCAGATGGCCTATCGATTCAATGGCATAGGG
GTAACACAGAACGTATTGTATGAAAATCAAAAGCTAATCGCTAACCAGTTTAATTCAGCCATTGGTAAGA
TCCAGGATTCACTCTCCAGTACAGCCTCTGCCCTGGGAAAGCTCCAGGACGTGGTCAACCAGAACGCGCA
GGCATTGAATACACTCGTCAAACAGCTGAGTAGCAATTTCGGCGCAATCAGTAGTGTCTTAAACGATATA
CTGAGTAGGCTTGATAAAGTAGAGGCCGAGGTCCAGATTGACAGACTAATCACGGGGCGTCTTCAGAGTT
TACAGACCTATGTGACCCAACAGCTGATCCGAGCAGCGGAAATTCGAGCAAGCGCGAACCTGGCCGCTAC
TAAAATGAGTGAGTGCGTGCTGGGCCAAAGTAAACGAGTCGACTTTTGCGGCAAAGGGTATCATCTCATG
TCTTTCCCTCAGTCCGCCCCTCACGGTGTTGTTTTCCTCCACGTGACATACGTTCCCGCGCAGGAAAAGA
ATTTTACTACGGCACCCGCTATTTGCCATGACGGAAAGGCTCATTTTCCACGGGAGGGAGTGTTCGTTTC
AAACGGGACACACTGGTTTGTAACTCAGCGGAACTTTTATGAGCCTCAAATCATCACGACAGACAATACC
TTCGTGAGTGGCAACTGCGATGTAGTCATAGGCATTGTGAATAACACTGTTTATGATCCACTTCAGCCGG
AACTCGACAGCTTCAAAGAGGAATTGGATAAGTACTTTAAAAATCATACCAGTCCAGACGTAGATCTCGG
CGATATATCGGGCATTAACGCCAGTGTGGTCAATATACAAAAGGAGATTGACAGACTGAATGAAGTAGCT
AAGAACCTCAACGAATCTCTGATTGACCTGCAAGAGCTAGGGAAGTACGAGCAGTATATCAAATGGCCAT
GGTACATATGGCTGGGTTTTATCGCGGGTCTTATTGCCATAGTCATGGTGACGATTATGTTGTGCTGTAT
GACCTCCTGCTGTTCTTGTTTGAAAGGCTGCTGCTCCTGTGGTAGCTGTTGCAAATTCGATGAAGATGAC
TCTGAACCCGTGTTGAAAGGCGTTAAGCTACACTACACAGAAAACCTTTACTTTCAGTCGATGGATTATA
AGGACCACGATGGAGACTACAAAGATCATGACATTGATTACAAGGACGACGATGACAAATAAGCTAGCTT
GACTGACTGAGATACAGCGTACCTTCAGCTCACAGACATGATAAGATACATTGATGAGTTTGGACAAACC
ACAACTAGAATGCAGTGAAAAAAATGCTTTATTTGTGAAATTTGTGATGCTATTGCTTTATTTGTAACCA
TTATAAGCTGCAATAAACAAGTTAACAACAACAATTGCATTCATTTTATGTTTCAGGTTCAGGGGGAGGT
GTGGGAGGTTTTTTAAAGCAAGTAAAACCTCTACAAATGTGGTATTGGCCCATCTCTATCGGTATCGTAG
CATAACCCCTTGGGGCCTCTAAACGGGTCTTGAGGGGTTTTTTGTGCCCCTCGGGCCGGATTGCTATCTA
CCGGCATTGGCGCAGAAAAAAATGCCTGATGCGACGCTGCGCGTCTTATACTCCCACATATGCCAGATTC
AGCAACGGATACGGCTTCCCCAACTTGCCCACTTCCATACGTGTCCTCCTTACCAGAAATTTATCCTTAA
GGTCGTCAGCTATCCTGCAGGCGATCTCTCGATTTCGATCAAGACATTCCTTTAATGGTCTTTTCTGGAC
ACCACTAGGGGTCAGAAGTAGTTCATCAAACTTTCTTCCCTCCCTAATCTCATTGGTTACCTTGGGCTAT
CGAAACTTAATTAACCAGTCAAGTCAGCTACTTGGCGAGATCGACTTGTCTGGGTTTCGACTACGCTCAG
AATTGCGTCAGTCAAGTTCGATCTGGTCCTTGCTATTGCACCCGTTCTCCGATTACGAGTTTCATTTAAA
TCATGTGAGCAAAAGGCCAGCAAAAGGCCAGGAACCGTAAAAAGGCCGCGTTGCTGGCGTTTTTCCATAG
GCTCCGCCCCCCTGACGAGCATCACAAAAATCGACGCTCAAGTCAGAGGTGGCGAAACCCGACAGGACTA
TAAAGATACCAGGCGTTTCCCCCTGGAAGCTCCCTCGTGCGCTCTCCTGTTCCGACCCTGCCGCTTACCG
GATACCTGTCCGCCTTTCTCCCTTCGGGAAGCGTGGCGCTTTCTCATAGCTCACGCTGTAGGTATCTCAG
TTCGGTGTAGGTCGTTCGCTCCAAGCTGGGCTGTGTGCACGAACCCCCCGTTCAGCCCGACCGCTGCGCC
TTATCCGGTAACTATCGTCTTGAGTCCAACCCGGTAAGACACGACTTATCGCCACTGGCAGCAGCCACTG
GTAACAGGATTAGCAGAGCGAGGTATGTAGGCGGTGCTACAGAGTTCTTGAAGTGGTGGCCTAACTACGG
CTACACTAGAAGAACAGTATTTGGTATCTGCGCTCTGCTGAAGCCAGTTACCTTCGGAAAAAGAGTTGGT
AGCTCTTGATCCGGCAAACAAACCACCGCTGGTAGCGGTGGTTTTTTTGTTTGCAAGCAGCAGATTACGC
GCAGAAAAAAAGGATCTCAAGAAGATCCTTTGATCTTTTCTACGGGGTCTGACGCTCAGTGGAACGAAAA
CTCACGTTAAGGGATTTTGGTCATGAGATTATCAAAAAGGATCTTCACCTAGATCCTTTTAAATTAAAAA
TGAAGTTTTAAATCAATCTAAAGTATATATGAGTAAACTTGGTCTGACAGTTACCAATGCTTAATCAGTG
AGGCACCTATCTCAGCGATCTGTCTATTTCGTTCATCCATAGTTGCATTTAAATTTCCGAACTCTCCAAG
GCCCTCGTCGGAAAATCTTCAAACCTTTCGTCCGATCCATCTTGCAGGCTACCTCTCGAACGAACTATCG
CAAGTCTCTTGGCCGGCCTTGCGCCTTGGCTATTGCTTGGCAGCGCCTATCGCCAGGTATTACTCCAATC
CCGAATATCCGAGATCGGGATCACCCGAGAGAAGTTCAACCTACATCCTCAATCCCGATCTATCCGAGAT
CCGAGGAATATCGAAATCGGGGCGCGCCTGGCCTCCGCGCCGGGTTTTGGCGCCTCCCGCGGGCGCCCCC
CTCGTCACGGCGAGCGCTGCCACGTCAGACGAAGGGCGCAGGAGCGTCCTGATCCTTCCGCCCGGACGCT
CAGGACAGCGGCCCGCTGCTCATAAGACTCGGCCTTAGAACCCCAGTATCAGCAGAAGGACATTTTAGGA
CGGGACTTGGGTGACTCTAGGGCACTGGTTTTCTTTCCAGAGAGCGGAACAGGCGAGGAAAAGTAGTCCC
TTCTCGGCGATTCTGCGGAGGGATCTCCGTGGGGCGGTGAACGCCGATGATTATATAAGGACGCGCCGGG
TGTGGCACAGCTAGTTCCGTCGCAGCCGGGATTTGGGTCGCGGTTCTTGTTTGTGGATCGCTGTGATCGT
CACTTGGTGAGTAGCGGGCTGCTGGGCTGGCCGGGGCTTTCGTGGCCGCCGGGCCGCTCGGTGGGACGGA
AGCGTGTGGAGAGACCGCCAAGGGCTGTAGTCTGGGTCCGCGAGCAAGGTTGCCCTGAACTGGGGGTTGG
GGGGAGCGCAGCAAAATGGCGGCTGTTCCCGAGTCTTGAATGGAAGACGCTTGTGAGGCGGGCTGTGAGG
TCGTTGAAACAAGGTGGGGGGCATGGTGGGCGGCAAGAACCCAAGGTCTTGAGCCCTTCGCTAATGCGGG
AAAGCTCTTATTCGGGTGAGATGGGCTGGGCACCATCTGGGGACCCTGACGTGAAGTTTGTCACTGACTG
GAGAACTCGGTTTGTCGTCTGTTGCGGGGGCGGCAGTTATGGCGGTGCCGTTGGGCAGTGCACCCGTACC
TTTGGGAGCGCGCGCCCTCGTCGTGTCGTGACGTCACCCGTTCTGTTGGCTTATAATGCAGGGTGGGGCC
ACCTGCCGGTAGGTGTGCGGTAGGCTTTTCTCCGTCGCAGGACGCAGGGTTCGGGCCTAGGGTAGGCTCT
CCTGAATCGACAGGCGCCGGACCTCTGGTGAGGGGAGGGATAAGTGAGGCGTCAGTTTCTTTGGTCGGTT
TTATGTACCTATCTTCTTAAGTAGCTGAAGCTCCGGTTTTGAACTATGCGCTCGGGGTTGGCGAGTGTGT
TTTGTGAAGTTTTTTAGGCACCTTTTGAAATGTAATCATTTGGGTCAATATGTAATTTTCAGTGTTAGAC
TTGTAAATTGTCCGCTAAATTCTGGCCGTTTTTGGCTTTTTTGTTAGACAACATGACCGAGTACAAGCCC
ACGGTGCGCCTCGCCACCCGCGACGACGTCCCCAGGGCCGTACGCACCCTCGCCGCCGCGTTCGCCGACT
ACCCCGCCACGCGCCACACCGTCGATCCGGACCGCCACATCGAGCGGGTCACCGAGCTGCAAGAACTCTT
CCTCACGCGCGTCGGGCTCGACATCGGCAAGGTGTGGGTCGCGGACGACGGCGCCGCGGTGGCGGTCTGG
ACCACGCCGGAGAGCGTCGAAGCGGGGGCGGTGTTCGCCGAGATCGGCCCGCGCATGGCCGAGTTGAGCG
GTTCCCGGCTGGCCGCGCAGCAACAGATGGAGGGCCTCCTGGCGCCGCACCGGCCCAAGGAGCCCGCGTG
GTTCCTGGCCACCGTCGGCGTCTCGCCCGACCACCAGGGCAAGGGTCTGGGCAGCGCCGTCGTGCTCCCC
GGAGTGGAGGCCGCCGAGCGCGCCGGGGTGCCCGCCTTCCTGGAGACCTCCGCGCCCCGCAACCTCCCCT
TCTACGAGCGGCTCGGCTTCACCGTCACCGCCGACGTCGAGGTGCCCGAAGGACCGCGCACCTGGTGCAT
GACCCGCAAGCCCGGTGCCTAGGCTAGTATGTAAGCCTAGTCTTAGATAATAAAATCGCTATCCATCGAA
GATGGATGTGTGTTGGTTTTTTGTGTGTGTAACGCTAGGCGCGCCTGGTGTACCGAGAACGATCCTCTCA
GTGCGAGTCTCGACGATCCATATCGTTGCTTGGCAGTCAGCCAGTCGGAATCCAGCTTGGGACCCAGGAA
GTCCAATCGTCAGATATTGTACTCAAGCCTGGTCACGGCAGCGTACCGATCTGTTTAAACCTAGATATTG
ATAGTCTGATCGGTCAACGTATAATCGAGTCCTAGCTTTTGCAAACATCTATCAAGAGACAGGATCAGCA
GGAGGCTTTCGCATGAGTATTCAACATTTCCGTGTCGCCCTTATTCCCTTTTTTGCGGCATTTTGCCTTC
CTGTTTTTGCTCACCCAGAAACGCTGGTGAAAGTAAAAGATGCTGAAGATCAGTTGGGTGCGCGAGTGGG
TTACATCGAACTGGATCTCAACAGCGGTAAGATCCTTGAGAGTTTTCGCCCCGAAGAACGCTTTCCAATG
ATGAGCACTTTTAAAGTTCTGCTATGTGGCGCGGTATTATCCCGTATTGACGCCGGGCAAGAGCAACTCG
GTCGCCGCATACACTATTCTCAGAATGACTTGGTTGAGTATTCACCAGTCACAGAAAAGCATCTTACGGA
TGGCATGACAGTAAGAGAATTATGCAGTGCTGCCATAACCATGAGTGATAACACTGCGGCCAACTTACTT
CTGACAACGATTGGAGGACCGAAGGAGCTAACCGCTTTTTTGCACAACATGGGGGATCATGTAACTCGCC
TTGATCGTTGGGAACCGGAGCTGAATGAAGCCATACCAAACGACGAGCGTGACACCACGATGCCTGTAGC
AATGGCAACAACCTTGCGTAAACTATTAACTGGCGAACTACTTACTCTAGCTTCCCGGCAACAGTTGATA
GACTGGATGGAGGCGGATAAAGTTGCAGGACCACTTCTGCGCTCGGCCCTTCCGGCTGGCTGGTTTATTG
CTGATAAATCTGGAGCCGGTGAGCGTGGGTCTCGCGGTATCATTGCAGCACTGGGGCCAGATGGTAAGCC
CTCCCGTATCGTAGTTATCTACACGACGGGGAGTCAGGCAACTATGGATGAACGAAATAGACAGATCGCT
GAGATAGGTGCCTCACTGATTAAGCATTGGTAACCGATTCTAGGTGCATTGGCGCAGAAAAAAATGCCTG
ATGCGACGCTGCGCGTCTTATACTCCCACATATGCCAGATTCAGCAACGGATACGGCTTCCCCAACTTGC
CCACTTCCATACGTGTCCTCCTTACCAGAAATTTATCCTTAAGATCCCGAATCGTTTAAACTCGACTCTG
GCTCTATCGAATCTCCGTCGTTTCGAGCTTACGCGAACAGCCGTGGCGCTCATTTGCTCGTCGG
Features (pLannotate 1.2.2; 20 found; start..end, strand, type, name):
     60..131     +  misc_feature   5' β-globin insulator: insulator upstream of the human β-globin locus (Farrell et al., 2002)
    136..182     -  terminator     T7 terminator: transcription terminator for bacteriophage T7 RNA polymerase
    200..248     -  polyA_signal   poly(A) signal: synthetic polyadenylation signal
    329..632     +  enhancer       CMV enhancer: human cytomegalovirus immediate early enhancer
    705..722     -  promoter       CMV promoter (fragment): human cytomegalovirus (CMV) immediate early promoter
    785..836     +  promoter       CMVd2 promoter: truncated human cytomegalovirus (CMV) immediate early promoter that yields moderately reduced expression relative to the full-length promoter
    911..4729    +  CDS            S: SPIKE_SARS2 - Experimental evidence at protein level: Swiss-Prot protein existence level 1. [Spike glycoprotein]: May down-regulate host tetherin (BST2) by lysosomal degradation, thereby counteracting its antiviral activity. From Severe acute respiratory syndrome coronavirus 2 (2019-nCoV) (SARS-CoV-2).
   4796..4818    +  CDS            FLAG (fragment): FLAG® epitope tag, followed by an enterokinase cleavage site
   4872..4993    -  polyA_signal   SV40 poly(A) signal: SV40 polyadenylation signal
   5016..5085    -  CDS            large T antigen (fragment): large T antigen from SV40 (simian virus 40)
   5108..5154    +  terminator     T7 terminator: transcription terminator for bacteriophage T7 RNA polymerase
   5184..5320    +  terminator     rrnG terminator: transcription terminator from the E. coli ribosomal RNA rrnG operon (Albrechtsen et al., 1991)
   5365..5436    +  misc_feature   3' β-globin insulator: insulator downstream of the human β-globin locus (Farrell et al., 2002)
   5662..6250    -  rep_origin     ori: high-copy-number ColE1/pMB1/pBR322/pUC origin of replication
   6422..6486    -  CDS            bla(M) (fragment): β-lactamase lacking the signal sequence; bla(M); allows cytosolic expression of β-lactamase
   6750..7959    +  promoter       UbC promoter: human ubiquitin C promoter
   7963..8560    +  CDS            PuroR (fragment): puromycin N-acetyltransferase; pac from Streptomyces; confers resistance to puromycin
   8589..8637    +  polyA_signal   poly(A) signal: synthetic polyadenylation signal
   8903..9763    +  CDS            AmpR: β-lactamase; bla; confers resistance to ampicillin, carbenicillin, and related antibiotics
   9776..9912    +  terminator     rrnG terminator: transcription terminator from the E. coli ribosomal RNA rrnG operon (Albrechtsen et al., 1991)
