[The description below was written by a language model from this plasmid's Addgene catalogue record and pLannotate feature annotations shown in this document.]
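Description:
pGBW-m4134207 is a mammalian expression plasmid built on the pTwist_CMV_Puro_6 backbone to produce the wild-type SARS-CoV-2 spike (S) surface glycoprotein. It is propagated in E. coli as a high-copy plasmid through a ColE1/pUC-type origin and selected with ampicillin via a full-length β-lactamase gene. A short additional β-lactamase fragment is also annotated next to the origin and appears to be a backbone remnant. The sequenced record is about 10 kb, which is consistent with the stated backbone of roughly 6.1 kb plus an insert of about 3.8 kb.

The spike open reading frame is driven by the human cytomegalovirus immediate-early enhancer and promoter. The automated annotation detects the promoter only as fragments and as a truncated CMV variant, whereas the catalogue simply lists CMV. According to the catalogue, the backbone supplies a C-terminal TEV-cleavable 3xFLAG tag. The feature table picks up only a FLAG fragment just downstream of the spike coding sequence, which fits a tag in that position that could be used for detection or affinity capture and then removed with the protease. The transcript ends at an SV40 polyadenylation signal. The expression unit is bracketed by β-globin insulator elements and by bacterial and T7 terminators, parts that are generally used to shield a cassette from neighbouring transcription. A separate cassette expresses puromycin N-acetyltransferase from the human ubiquitin C promoter with a synthetic poly(A) signal, so transfected mammalian cells can be selected with puromycin. The record supports use for transient or puromycin-selected expression of tagged spike protein in mammalian cells, but it does not describe more specific applications.
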