Addgene plasmid #152431: pGBW-m4134207
Purpose: Mammalian expression plasmid for SARS-CoV-2 S (surface glycoprotein)
Depositing lab: Ginkgo Bioworks & Benjie Chen.
Backbone
  Vector backbone: pTwist_CMV_Puro_6
  Backbone size w/o insert (bp): 6080
  Vector type: Mammalian Expression
  Selectable markers: Puromycin
Growth in bacteria
  Bacterial resistance: Ampicillin, 100 μg/mL
  Growth temperature: 37°C
  Growth strain: DH5alpha
  Copy number: High Copy
Gene/Insert
  Gene/Insert name: SARS-CoV-2 S (surface glycoprotein) (alt names: Spike protein; S protein)
  Species: Severe acute respiratory syndrome coronavirus 2
  Insert size (bp): 3815
  Mutation: wt
  Entrez Gene: S (a.k.a. GU280_gp02, spike glycoprotein)
  Promoter: CMV
  Tag / fusion protein: Cleavable TEV;3xFlag (C terminal on backbone)
  Cloning method: Unknown
Resource information
  A portion of this plasmid was derived from a plasmid made by: GinkgoBioworks
Depositor comments: NCBI reference sequence: YP_009724390.1
How to cite: pGBW-m4134207 was a gift from Ginkgo Bioworks & Benjie Chen (Addgene plasmid # 152431 ; http://n2t.net/addgene:152431 ; RRID:Addgene_152431)
